Addgene plasmid #158517: pZA39
Purpose: In planta gene expression of Golden gate compatible N. benthamiana ZAR1 L17E-6xHA. Km plant selection marker.
Depositing lab: Sophien Kamoun. Depositing organization: Sainsbury Laboratory, Norwich. Publication: A vector system for fast-forward studies of the HOPZ-ACTIVATED RESISTANCE1 (ZAR1) resistosome in the model plant Nicotiana benthamiana. Harant A, Pai H, Sakai T, Kamoun S, Adachi H. Plant Physiol. 2022 Jan 20;188(1):70-80. doi: 10.1093/plphys/kiab471. PubMed 34633454.
Backbone
  Vector backbone: pICH86988
  Backbone manufacturer: https://www.addgene.org/48076/
  Vector type: Plant Expression
Growth in bacteria
  Bacterial resistance: Kanamycin, 50 μg/mL
  Growth temperature: 37°C
  Growth strain: DH5alpha
  Copy number: High Copy
Gene/Insert
  Gene/Insert name: ZAR1-6xHA
  Species: N. benthamiana
  Mutation: L17E
  Tag / fusion protein: 6xHA (C terminal on insert)
  Cloning method: Restriction Enzyme; 5′ cloning site Unknown (unknown if destroyed)
Terms and licenses: Academic/Nonprofit Terms; Industry Terms: Not Available to Industry
How to cite: pZA39 was a gift from Sophien Kamoun (Addgene plasmid # 158517 ; http://n2t.net/addgene:158517 ; RRID:Addgene_158517)
