[The description below was written by a language model from this plasmid's Addgene catalogue record and pLannotate feature annotations shown in this document.]
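Description:
pZA39 is a binary plant expression plasmid built on the Golden Gate-compatible pICH86988 backbone, designed for Agrobacterium-mediated delivery of a mutant immune receptor into plants. The sequenced record is about 11.2 kb. Outside the T-DNA, the backbone carries a high-copy ColE1/pUC-type origin for propagation in E. coli, the pVS1 replication and stability functions (oriV, RepA, StaA) that maintain the plasmid in Agrobacterium, and a bacterial kanamycin resistance gene (aphA-3) driven by the bla promoter. A short fragment of an incP oriV is also annotated.

Between the nopaline-type left and right T-DNA borders are two cassettes. The first is a plant selection marker, nptII (neo) under the nopaline synthase promoter and terminator, giving kanamycin resistance in transformed plant tissue. The second is the expression unit: a CaMV 35S promoter followed by the TMV Ω translational enhancer, the Nicotiana benthamiana ZAR1 coding sequence carrying an L17E substitution, a C-terminal 6xHA tag (annotated as two adjacent 3xHA fragments), and the octopine synthase terminator. The automated annotation labels the open reading frame by homology to Arabidopsis RPP13L4/ZAR1, but the catalogue entry gives the species as N. benthamiana. The CaMV-derived region annotated upstream of the core promoter as a viral protein fragment probably reflects extended 35S upstream sequence rather than an intended coding region.

ZAR1 is an NLR immune receptor that assembles into a resistosome, and the plasmid belongs to a vector set for studying that complex in N. benthamiana. The record does not state the functional consequence of L17E. The HA tag allows the expressed variant to be detected or immunoprecipitated after in planta expression.
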