Features (pLannotate 1.2.2; 20 found; start..end, strand, type, name):
     32..56      +  misc_feature   RB T-DNA repeat: right border repeat from nopaline C58 T-DNA
    179..767     -  rep_origin     ori: high-copy-number ColE1/pMB1/pBR322/pUC origin of replication
    938..1732    -  CDS            KanR: aminoglycoside phosphotransferase; aphA-3; confers resistance to kanamycin
   1733..1837    -  promoter       AmpR promoter: bla
   1854..1914    -  rep_origin     oriV (fragment): incP origin of replication
   2120..2314    -  rep_origin     pVS1 oriV: origin of replication for the Pseudomonas plasmid pVS1 (Heeb et al., 2000)
   2380..3453    -  CDS            pVS1 RepA: replication protein from the Pseudomonas plasmid pVS1 (Heeb et al., 2000)
   3882..4511    -  CDS            pVS1 StaA: stability protein from the Pseudomonas plasmid pVS1 (Heeb et al., 2000)
   4775..4799    +  misc_feature   LB T-DNA repeat: left border repeat from nopaline C58 T-DNA
   5009..5192    +  promoter       NOS promoter: nopaline synthase promoter NOS promoter
   5213..6004    +  CDS            neo: KKA2_KLEPN - Also known as kan, nptII. Experimental evidence at protein level: Swiss-Prot protein existence level 1. Resistance to kanamycin, neomycin, paromomycin, ribostamycin, butirosin and gentamicin B. From Klebsiella pneumoniae.
   6033..6285    +  terminator     NOS terminator: nopaline synthase terminator and poly(A) signal
   6311..7117    +  CDS            IBMP_CAMVB (fragment): Experimental evidence at protein level: Swiss-Prot protein existence level 1. Enhances the ribosomal termination-reinitiation event leading to the translation of major open reading frames on the polycistronic viral RNAs. From Cauliflower mosaic virus (strain Bari 1) (CaMV).
   7301..7646    +  promoter       CaMV 35S promoter: strong constitutive promoter from cauliflower mosaic virus
   7598..7644    +  promoter       minimal CaMV 35S promoter: minimal 35S promoter from cauliflower mosaic virus
   7675..7728    +  misc_feature   TMV Ω: translational enhancer from the tobacco mosaic virus 5'-leader sequence (Gallie et al., 1988)
   7737..10256   +  CDS            RPP13L4: R13L4_ARATH - Also known as ZAR1 From Arabidopsis thaliana (Mouse-ear cress).
  10278..10366   +  CDS            3xHA (fragment): three tandem HA epitope tags
  10380..10468   +  CDS            3xHA (fragment): three tandem HA epitope tags
  10480..11187   +  terminator     OCS terminator: octopine synthase terminator
>Addgene plasmid #158517 | pZA39 | addgene full sequence | sequence record 309688 | Addgene NGS Result
GGGACACGAAGTGGTTTAAACTATCAGTGTTTGACAGGATATATTGGCGGGTAAACCTAAGAGAAAAGAG
CGTTTATTAGAATAATCGGATATTTAAAAGGGCGTGAAAAGGTTTATCCGTTCGTCCATTTGTATGTGCC
AACCACAGGAACCGTAAAAAGGCCGCGTTGCTGGCGTTTTTCCATAGGCTCCGCCCCCCTGACGAGCATC
ACAAAAATCGACGCTCAAGTCAGAGGTGGCGAAACCCGACAGGACTATAAAGATACCAGGCGTTTCCCCC
TGGAAGCTCCCTCGTGCGCTCTCCTGTTCCGACCCTGCCGCTTACCGGATACCTGTCCGCCTTTCTCCCT
TCGGGAAGCGTGGCGCTTTCTCATAGCTCACGCTGTAGGTATCTCAGTTCGGTGTAGGTCGTTCGCTCCA
AGCTGGGCTGTGTGCACGAACCCCCCGTTCAGCCCGACCGCTGCGCCTTATCCGGTAACTATCGTCTTGA
GTCCAACCCGGTAAGACACGACTTATCGCCACTGGCAGCAGCCACTGGTAACAGGATTAGCAGAGCGAGG
TATGTAGGCGGTGCTACAGAGTTCTTGAAGTGGTGGCCTAACTACGGCTACACTAGAAGGACAGTATTTG
GTATCTGCGCTCTGCTGAAGCCAGTTACCTTCGGAAAAAGAGTTGGTAGCTCTTGATCCGGCAAACAAAC
CACCGCTGGTAGCGGTGGTTTTTTTGTTTGCAAGCAGCAGATTACGCGCAGAAAAAAAGGATCTCAAGAA
GATCCTTTGATCTTTTCTACGGGGTCTGACGCTCAGTGGAACGAAAACTCACGTTAAGGGATTTTGGTCA
TGAGATTATCAAAAAGGATCTTCACCTAGATCCTTTTAAATTAAAAATGAAGTTTTAAATCAATCTAAAG
TATATATGAGTAAACTTGGTCTGACAGCTAAAACAATTCATCCAGTAAAATATAATATTTTATTTTCTCC
CAATCAGGCTTGATCCCCAGTAAGTCAAAAAATAGCTCGACATACTGTTCTTCCCCGATATCCTCCCTGA
TCGACCGGACGCAGAAGGCAATGTCATACCACTTGTCCGCCCTGCCGCTTCTCCCAAGATCAATAAAGCC
ACTTACTTTGCCATCTTTCACAAAGATGTTGCTGTCTCCCAGGTCGCCGTGGGAAAAGACAAGTTCCTCT
TCGGGCTTTTCCGTCTTTAAAAAATCATACAGCTCGCGCGGATCTTTAAATGGAGTGTCCTCTTCCCAGT
TTTCGCAATCCACATCGGCCAGATCGTTATTCAGTAAGTAATCCAATTCGGCTAAGCGGCTGTCTAAGCT
ATTCGTATAGGGACAATCCGATATGTCGATGGAGTGAAAGAGCCTGATGCACTCCGCATACAGCTCGATA
ATCTTTTCAGGGCTTTGTTCATCTTCATACTCTTCCGAGCAAAGGACGCCATCGGCCTCACTCATGAGCA
GATTGCTCCAGCCATCATGCCGTTCAAAGTGCAGGACCTTTGGAACAGGCAGCTTTCCTTCCAGCCATAG
CATCATGTCCTTTTCCCGTTCCACATCATAGGTGGTCCCTTTATACCGGCTGTCCGTCATTTTTAAATAT
AGGTTTTCATTTTCTCCCACCAGCTTATATACCTTAGCAGGAGACATTCCTTCCGTATCTTTTGCGCAGC
GGTATTTTTCGATCAGTTTTTTCAATTCCGGTGATATTCTCATTTTAGCCATACTCTTCCTTTTTCAATA
TTATTGAAGCATTTATCAAGGTTATTGTCTCATGAGCGGATACATATTTGAATGTATTTAGAAAAATAAA
CAAATAGGGGTTCCGCGCACGAATTGGCCAGCGCTGCCATTTTTGGGGTGAGGCCGTTCGCGGCCGAGGG
GCGCAGCCCCTGGGGGGATGGGAGCTCGGTGCCTTGATGTGGGCGCCGGCGGTCGAGTGGCGACGGCGCG
GCTTGTCCGCGCCCTGGTAGATTGCCTGGCCGTAGGCCAGCCATTTTTGAGCGGCCAGCGGCCGCGATAG
GCCGACGCGAAGCGGCGGGGCGTAGGGAGCGCAGCGACCGAAGGGTAGGCGCTTTTTGCAGCTCTTCGGC
TGTGCGCTGGCCAGACAGTTATGCACAGGCCAGGCGGGTTTTAAGAGTTTTAATAAGTTTTAAAGAGTTT
TAGGCGGAAAAATCGCCTTTTTTCTCTTTTATATCAGTCACTTACATGTGTGACCGGTTCCCAATGTACG
GCTTTGGGTTCCCAATGTACGGGTTCCGGTTCCCAATGTACGGCTTTGGGTTCCCAATGTACGTGCTATC
CACAGGAAAGAAGCTTTTTCGACCTTTTTCCCCTGCTAGGGCAATTTGCCCTAGCATCTGCTCCGTACAT
TAGGAACCGGCGGATGCTTCGCCCTCGATCAGGTTGCGGTAGCGCATGACTAGGATCGGGCCAGCCTGCC
CCGCCTCCTCCTTCAAATCGTACTCCGGCAGGTCATTTGACCCGATCAGCTTGCGCACGGTGAAACAGAA
CTTCTTGAACTCTCCGGCGCTGCCACTGCGTTCGTAGATCGTCTTGAACAACCATCTGGCTTCTGCCTTG
CCTGCGGCGCGGCGTGCCAGGCGGTAGAGAAAACGGCCGATGCCGGGATCGATCAAAAAGTAATCGGGGT
GAACCGTCAGCACGTCCGGGTTCTTGCCTTCTGTGATCTCGCGGTACATCCAATCAGCTAGCTCGATCTC
GATGTACTCCGGCCGCCCGGTTTCGCTCTTTACGATCTTGTAGCGGCTAATCAAGGCTTCACCCTCGGAT
ACCGTCACCAGGCGGCCGTTCTTGGCCTTCTTCGTACGCTGCATGGCAACGTGCGTGGTGTTTAACCGAA
TGCAGGTTTCTACCAGGTCGTCTTTCTGCTTTCCGCCATCGGCTCGCCGGCAGAACTTGAGTACGTCCGC
AACGTGTGGACGGAACACGCGGCCGGGCTTGTCTCCCTTCCCTTCCCGGTATCGGTTCATGGATTCGGTT
AGATGGGAAACCGCCATCAGTACCAGGTCGTAATCCCACACACTGGCCATGCCGGCCGGCCCTGCGGAAA
CCTCTACGTGCCCGTCTGGAAGCTCGTAGCGGATCACCTCGCCAGCTCGTCGGTCACGCTTCGACAGACG
GAAAACGGCCACGTCCATGATGCTGCGACTATCGCGGGTGCCCACGTCATAGAGCATCGGAACGAAAAAA
TCTGGTTGCTCGTCGCCCTTGGGCGGCTTCCTAATCGACGACGCACCGGCTGCCGGCGGTTGCCGGGATT
CTTTGCGGATTCGATCAGCGGCCGCTTGCCACGATTCACCGGGGCGTGCTTCTGCCTCGATGCGTTGCCG
CTGGGCGGCCTGCGCGGCCTTCAACTTCTCCACCAGGTCATCACCCAGCGCCGCGCCGATTTGTACCGGG
CCGGATGGTTTGCGACCGCTCACGCCGATTCCTCGGGCTTGGGGGTTCCAGTGCCATTGCAGGGCCGGCA
GACAACCCAGCCGCTTACGCCTGGCCAACCGCCCGTTCCTCCACACATGGGGCATTCCACGGCGTCGGTG
CCTGGTTGTTCTTGATTTTCCATGCCGCCTCCTTTAGCCGCTAAAATTCATCTACTCATTTATTCATTTG
CTCATTTACTCTGGTAGCTGCGCGATGTATTCAGATAGCAGCTCGGTAATGGTCTTGCCTTGGCGTACCG
CGTACATCTTCAGCTTGGTGTGATCCTCCGCCGGCAACTGAAAGTTGACCCGCTTCATGGCTGGCGTGTC
TGCCAGGCTGGCCAACGTTGCAGCCTTGCTGCTGCGTGCGCTCGGACGGCCGGCACTTAGCGTGTTTGTG
CTTTTGCTCATTTTCTCTTTACCTCATTAACTCAAATGAGTTTTGATTTAATTTCAGCGGCCAGCGCCTG
GACCTCGCGGGCAGCGTCGCCCTCGGGTTCTGATTCAAGAACGGTTGTGCCGGCGGCGGCAGTGCCTGGG
TAGCTCACGCGCTGCGTGATACGGGACTCAAGAATGGGCAGCTCGTACCCGGCCAGCGCCTCGGCAACCT
CACCGCCGATGCGCGTGCCTTTGATCGCCCGCGACACGACAAAGGCCGCTTGTAGCCTTCCATCCGTGAC
CTCAATGCGCTGCTTAACCAGCTCCACCAGGTCGGCGGTGGCCCATATGTCGTAAGGGCTTGGCTGCACC
GGAATCAGCACGAAGTCGGCTGCCTTGATCGCGGACACAGCCAAGTCCGCCGCCTGGGGCGCTCCGTCGA
TCACTACGAAGTCGCGCCGGCCGATGGCCTTCACGTCGCGGTCAATCGTCGGGCGGTCGATGCCGACAAC
GGTTAGCGGTTGATCTTCCCGCACGGCCGCCCAATCGCGGGCACTGCCCTGGGGATCGGAATCGACTAAC
AGAACATCGGCCCCGGCGAGTTGCAGGGCGCGGGCTAGATGGGTTGCGATGGTCGTCTTGCCTGACCCGC
CTTTCTGGTTAAGTACAGCGATAACCTTCATGCGTTCCCCTTGCGTATTTGTTTATTTACTCATCGCATC
ATATACGCAGCGACCGCATGACGCAAGCTGTTTTACTCAAATACACATCACCTTTTTAGACGGCGGCGCT
CGGTTTCTTCAGCGGCCAAGCTGGCCGGCCAGGCCGCCAGCTTGGCATCAGACAAACCGGCCAGGATTTC
ATGCAGCCGCACGGCTGATGGGCTGCCTGTATCGAGTGGTGATTTTGTGCCGAGCTGCCGGTCGGGGAGC
TGTTGGCTGGCTGGTGGCAGGATATATTGTGGTGTAAACAAATTGACGCTTAGACAACTTAATAACACAT
TGCGGACGTTTTTAATGTACTGGGGTGGATGCAGTGGGCCCCACTCTGTGTGCCGAATTCGGATCCGGAG
AGCGGAGAATTAAGGGAGTCACGTTATGACCCCCGCCGATGACGCGGGACAAGCCGTTTTACGTTTGGAA
CTGACAGAACCGCAACGTTGAAGGAGCCACTCAGCCGCGGGTTTCTGGAGTTTAATGAGCTAAGCACATA
CGTCAGAAACCATTATTGCGCGTTCAAAAGTCGCCTAAGGTCACTATCAGCTAGCAAATATTTCTTGTCA
AAAATGCTCCACTGACGTTCCATAAATTCCCCTCGGTATCCAATTAGAGTCTCATATTCACTCTCAATCC
AAATAATCTGCACCGGATCTGGATCGTTTCGCATGATTGAACAAGATGGATTGCACGCAGGTTCTCCGGC
CGCTTGGGTGGAGAGGCTATTCGGCTATGACTGGGCACAACAGACAATCGGCTGCTCTGATGCCGCCGTG
TTCCGGCTGTCAGCGCAGGGGCGCCCGGTTCTTTTTGTCAAGACCGACCTGTCCGGTGCCCTGAATGAAC
TCCAGGACGAGGCAGCGCGGCTATCGTGGCTGGCCACGACGGGCGTTCCTTGCGCAGCTGTGCTCGACGT
TGTCACTGAAGCGGGAAGGGACTGGCTGCTATTGGGCGAAGTGCCGGGGCAGGATCTCCTGTCATCTCAC
CTTGCTCCTGCCGAGAAAGTATCCATCATGGCTGATGCAATGCGGCGGCTGCATACGCTTGATCCGGCTA
CCTGCCCATTCGACCACCAAGCGAAACATCGCATCGAGCGAGCACGTACTCGGATGGAAGCCGGTCTTGT
CGATCAGGATGATCTGGACGAAGAGCATCAGGGGCTCGCGCCAGCCGAACTGTTCGCCAGGCTCAAGGCG
CGTATGCCCGACGGCGAGGATCTCGTCGTGACTCATGGCGATGCCTGCTTGCCGAATATCATGGTGGAAA
ATGGCCGCTTTTCTGGATTCATCGACTGTGGCCGGCTGGGTGTGGCGGACCGCTATCAGGACATAGCGTT
GGCTACCCGTGATATTGCTGAAGAGCTTGGCGGCGAATGGGCTGACCGCTTCCTCGTGCTTTACGGTATC
GCCGCTCCCGATTCGCAGCGCATCGCCTTCTATCGCCTTCTTGACGAGTTCTTCTGAGCGGGTCTGGATC
TAGAGTCAAGCAGATCGTTCAAACATTTGGCAATAAAGTTTCTTAAGATTGAATCCTGTTGCCGGTCTTG
CGATGATTATCATATAATTTCTGTTGAATTACGTTAAGCATGTAATAATTAACATGTAATGCATGACGTT
ATTTATGAGATGGGTTTTTATGATTAGAGTCCCGCAATTATACATTTAATACGCGATAGAAAACAAAATA
TAGCGCGCAAACTAGGATAAATTATCGCGCGCGGTGTCATCTATGTTACTAGATCGACGCTGCAAGAATT
CAAGCTTGGAGGAATTCCAATCCCACAAAAATCTGAGCTTAACAGCACAGTTGCTCCTCTCAGAGCAGAA
TCGGGTATTCAACACCCTCATATCAACTACTACGTTGTGTATAACGGTCCACATGCCGGTATATACGATG
ACTGGGGTTGTACAAAGGCGGCAACAAACGGCGTTCCCGGAGTTGCACACAAGAAATTTGCCACTATTAC
AGAGGCAAGAGCAGCAGCTGACGCGTACACAACAAGTCAGCAAACAGACAGGTTGAACTTCATCCCCAAA
GGAGAAGCTCAACTCAAGCCCAAGAGCTTTGCTAAGGCCCTAACAAGCCCACCAAAGCAAAAAGCCCACT
GGCTCACGCTAGGAACCAAAAGGCCCAGCAGTGATCCAGCCCCAAAAGAGATCTCCTTTGCCCCGGAGAT
TACAATGGACGATTTCCTCTATCTTTACGATCTAGGAAGGAAGTTCGAAGGTGAAGGTGACGACACTATG
TTCACCACTGATAATGAGAAGGTTAGCCTCTTCAATTTCAGAAAGAATGCTGACCCACAGATGGTTAGAG
AGGCCTACGCAGCAAGTCTCATCAAGACGATCTACCCGAGTAACAATCTCCAGGAGATCAAATACCTTCC
CAAGAAGGTTAAAGATGCAGTCAAAAGATTCAGGACTAATTGCATCAAGAACACAGAGAAAGACATATTT
CTCAAGATCAGAAGTACTATTCCAGTATGGACGATTCAAGGCTTGCTTCATAAACCAAGGCAAGTAATAG
AGATTGGAGTCTCTAAAAAGGTAGTTCCTACTGAATCTAAGGCCATGCATGGAGTCTAAGATTCAAATCG
AGGATCTAACAGAACTCGCCGTCAAGACTGGCGAACAGTTCATACAGAGTCTTTTACGACTCAATGACAA
GAAGAAAATCTTCGTCAACATGGTGGAGCACGACACTCTGGTCTACTCCAAAAATGTCAAAGATACAGTC
TCAGAAGATCAAAGGGCTATTGAGACTTTTCAACAAAGGATAATTTCGGGAAACCTCCTCGGATTCCATT
GCCCAGCTATCTGTCACTTCATCGAAAGGACAGTAGAAAAGGAAGGTGGCTCCTACAAATGCCATCATTG
CGATAAAGGAAAGGCTATCATTCAAGATCTCTCTGCCGACAGTGGTCCCAAAGATGGACCCCCACCCACG
AGGAGCATCGTGGAAAAAGAAGAGGTTCCAACCACGTCTACAAAGCAAGTGGATTGATGTGACATCTCCA
CTGACGTAAGGGATGACGCACAATCCCACTATCCTTCGCAAGACCCTTCCTCTATATAAGGAAGTTCATT
TCATTTGGAGAGGACACGCTCGAGTATAAGAGCTCATTTTTACAACAATTACCAACAACAACAAACAACA
AACAACATTACAATTACATTTACAATTATCGATACAATGGTGGATGCGGTGGTCACTGTATTCTTGGAGA
AACTTCTGCATGTTGAAACAGAGGAGAGTAGGTTTCTTACTAAATACAGACAGCAGTTTGAAAAACTGAA
GAACGAGCTGCTATTCATGCAAAGCTTTCTCAAAGATGCAGAGAGGCTCAAGAGGAAAAACAACACCCTT
AAAGGAGTCATGTCCTGTTTGCGAGACTTAATCTTTGAAGCTGAAGAGATACTTGAGGACTGCCAGAATC
AATCTGCAGATAGCGATCGGGCTACTACATGCTTCCATCCTAAAAGGCTCTCTCTTCGCCATCAAACTGG
GAAGTGCCTTGCTAAAATCAATGACAGAATCTCGGAGATAAAGCAAAACATTTCAACATATCTTGGAGTA
CCACTTCTCGAAGAAGGAAGTATGGAGGCACACAATAATCTAATGTCAAGATGGACTTCTTCCCTTTATG
ACCACACTCAGGTAGTTGGTTTGGAAGGTGACACTGAGAAGATAAAGGATTGGCTATTTGAAGCAAGAGA
TGGTTTACTTACCATTGCATTTGTGGGTATGGGAGGACTTGGTAAAACCACTCTTGCTCAGAAAGTTTTC
AATGACAAAAGGGTGGAGGATCACTTGGAGAGGAGGATTTGGGTGTCTGTTTCTCAAACATTTACTGAGG
AACAAGTCATGAGAAGCATATTGAGGAGTTTAGGAGATGCATGTGTTGGTGATGACCAGTGTGAACTGTT
AAGAAAAATAAACCAGTACCTTTTGGGAAAGAGGTTTTTGATTGTTATGGATGATGTTTGGAGCTGGGAC
AATGCCTGGTGGCAAAAAATCTATACTGGACTGCCCAAAGGAAATGGGAGCACTGTTATTGTAACAACGA
GAAATGAGCTAGTCGCTCGCAAGATGGGAGTTACAGAAGCAAGAATACATTGGCCAAAATTCCTCAATGA
GCACTACAGTTGGTTACTATTCCGGAAGATTGCATTTGCAGGAAGTGCAGGTGAATGCCATTTCCCCGAG
TTGGAGGACGTGGGAAAGGAGATTGTGGAAAAATGCAAGGGACTTCCTTTAGCAATCAAAGCAGTAGGAG
GAGTGATGCTTTGCAAGCCATCTTACTATCACGAATGGAGGCGTATTTCAAATCATTTCCGTGATGAATT
GAAAGAAAATGATGACTCAGTGATGGCCTCACTACAGTTGAGCTATGATGAACTCCCTCCTTACTTGAAA
TCCTGTTTCCTCTGTTTTTCACTCTTTCCTGAGGATTGTGTCATACCAAAAGACCAACTGATCCGTTGGT
GGATTGGAGAAGGTTTCATACCTCTGAGAAGTGGTAGGTTATCGACTGAAGTGGGAGAAGATTGTTTCTC
ACAACTATCCAATCGGTGTTTGATAGAAGTTGTTGATAAGGCTTACAATGGTGTGATCCACACATGCAAA
ATGCATGACATGGTTCGTGACTTGGTGATCAAATTAGCCGAGGATGATGCATTTTTCACCCCAGCTGATG
CAACTTGTCGGCATTTGGGTATTAAGAGTGAGATGAATTGGAAGCAACTATTGAGCAATCAAAAATTACG
AGCACTGCTAACAACCACCAAGAGTGGTGAAGTTAACAAAATCCATTCCGACATTGCCAAGAAGCTGTGC
AAGAGTCGACACCTCCAAGTATTGGATCTGTCAAAATCAATTTTCGATGTGCCTCTTTCAAGTTTGTTGG
AAGGAATTGGATCTGCTAAGCAGCTCACTTATCTCAGTTTAAGCAATACACATCCAATGATTGGAGTTCC
AGCTTCCATATCCAAGCTTGAAAAATTACAGATTTTGGATTTCAGCTATTGCCAAAATATGAAAATGCTC
CCCTCTTGCGTTCTGACATTTGAGGAACTTGCTGTTTTGGATGTGAACAACTGTGGTTCCCTTGAGTACC
TTCCAAAAGGATTAAGTAGGCTTTCCAATCTTCAAGTATTGCTTGGGTTTAAGCCTGCAAAATTAAGCCA
ACCAGGAGGTTGTCGTATTGCTGAGCTCAGAAGCCTGACTCGACTCAGAACTCTCAGTTTAAGACTAACC
GAAAATGAGGAGATTGGAGACGATGAGGGGAACGCACTGGTAGATCTCCAAGAACTTCAATTTTTAACAA
TAAGTTGCTTTGGCAGTCAAGATAATGGACTTGCGACAAAACTTGGTAGACTTTATCCTCCACGACAACT
CCACGAGCTGATTCTCAAATTTTATCCAAGTAAGACAAGTCCTGAATGGCTTAACCCCAATCTCTCCCCC
ATGTTGCGATATTTATCAATCATCTCTGGTGATATTACACAAATGCACGAGAACTTCTGGGGTGATGGTA
GTACTGCTTGGAAAATTGAGGGCTTAATGTTGGAATCTTTATCGGATTTGAGATTGGAATGGTCAGCAAT
GCATCAAGTCATGCCTTCGTTAAGAATACTCAAGGTTAGCTGGTGCCCTGAGTTGGAGTCATTTCCAATT
GAAGATGCAGGGTTTAGAGGGGGTCTATGGAAGAAGGAAGAACATAGGAACGGTTCGTACCCATACGATG
TTCCTGACTATGCGGGCTATCCCTATGACGTCCCGGACTATGCAGGATTGTATCCATATGACGTTCCAGA
TTACGCCACTAGAGCTGCTTACCCATACGATGTTCCTGACTATGCGGGCTATCCCTATGACGTCCCGGAC
TATGCAGGATTGTATCCATATGACGTTCCAGATTACGCCTGAGCTTGTCCTGCTTTAATGAGATATGCGA
GAAGCCTATGATCGCATGATATTTGCTTTCAATTCTGTTGTGCACGTTGTAAAAAACCTGAGCATGTGTA
GCTCAGATCCTTACCGCCGGTTTCGGTTCATTCTAATGAATATATCACCCGTTACTATCGTATTTTTATG
AATAATATTCTCCGTTCAATTTACTGATTGTACCCTACTACTTATATGTACAATATTAAAATGAAAACAA
TATATTGTGCTGAATAGGTTTATAGCGACATCTATGATAGAGCGCCACAATAACAAACAATTGCGTTTTA
TTATTACAAATCCAATTTTAAAAAAAGCGGCAGAACCGGTCAAACCTAAAAGACTGATTACATAAATCTT
ATTCAAATTTCAAAAGTGCCCCAGGGGCTAGTATCTACGACACACCGAGCGGCGAACTAATAACGCTCAC
TGAAGGGAACTCCGGTTCCCCGCCGGCGCGCATGGGTGAGATTCCTTGAAGTTGAGTATTGGCCGTCCGC
TCTACCGAAAGTTACGGGCACCATTCAACCCGGTCCAGCACGGCGGCCGGGTAACCGACTTGCTGCCCCG
AGAATTATGCAGCATTTTTTTGGTGTATGTGGGCCCCAAATGAAGTGCAGGTCAAACCTTGACAGTGACG
ACAAATCGTTGGGCGGGTCCAGGGCGAATTTTGCGACAACATGTCGAGGCTCAGCAGGACCGCTACTAGA
GGATGCACATGTGACCGA
